Addgene plasmid #28231: pCMV-Tag4/hL3MBTL1
Depositing lab: Danny Reinberg. Publication: L3MBTL1, a histone-methylation-dependent chromatin lock. Trojer P, Li G, Sims RJ, Vaquero A, Kalakonda N, Boccuni P, Lee D, Erdjument-Bromage H, Tempst P, Nimer SD, Wang YH, Reinberg D. Cell. 2007 Jun 1. 129(5):915-28. 10.1016/j.cell.2007.03.048 PubMed 17540172.
Backbone
  Vector backbone: pCMV-Tag4A
  Backbone manufacturer: Stratagene
  Backbone size w/o insert (bp): 4300
  Vector type: Mammalian Expression
  Selectable markers: Neomycin (select with G418)
Growth in bacteria
  Bacterial resistance: Kanamycin, 50 μg/mL
  Growth temperature: 37°C
  Growth strain: DH5alpha
  Copy number: High Copy
Gene/Insert
  Gene/Insert name: l(3)mbt-like 1 (Drosophila) (alt names: L3MBTL1; L3MBTL; H-L(3)MBT)
  Species: H. sapiens (human)
  Insert size (bp): 2319
  Mutation: Irrelevant S49T mutation
  GenBank ID: NM_015478
  Entrez Gene: L3MBTL1 (a.k.a. H-L(3)MBT, L3MBTL, ZC2HC3, dJ138B7.3)
  Tag / fusion protein: FLAG (C terminal on backbone)
  Cloning method: Restriction Enzyme; 5′ cloning site BamHI (not destroyed); 3′ cloning site XhoI (not destroyed)
  Sequencing primers: 5′ CMVPro Fwd
Terms and licenses: Academic/Nonprofit Terms; Industry Terms: Not Available to Industry
How to cite: pCMV-Tag4/hL3MBTL1 was a gift from Danny Reinberg (Addgene plasmid # 28231 ; http://n2t.net/addgene:28231 ; RRID:Addgene_28231)
