[The description below was written by a language model from this plasmid's Addgene catalogue record.]
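Description:
pCMV-Tag4/hL3MBTL1 is a mammalian expression plasmid built on the Stratagene pCMV-Tag4A backbone (about 4.3 kb without insert) that carries the human L3MBTL1 coding sequence, also known as L3MBTL or H-L(3)MBT, the homologue of the Drosophila l(3)mbt gene. The roughly 2.3 kb insert was placed between the BamHI and XhoI sites of the polylinker, both of which remain intact, so the open reading frame can be excised or moved. It reads through into a backbone-encoded FLAG epitope, giving a C-terminally FLAG-tagged protein. As the backbone name and the CMV promoter sequencing primer indicate, expression is driven by the CMV immediate-early promoter, which gives strong constitutive transcription in most mammalian cell lines. The insert carries an S49T substitution that the depositor describes as irrelevant to function.

In bacteria the plasmid is maintained at high copy under kanamycin selection. In mammalian cells the neomycin resistance marker allows G418 selection of stable transfectants. No feature table accompanies the record, so details such as the origin of replication and polyadenylation signals are not documented here.

The FLAG tag allows detection and affinity purification of the expressed protein with anti-FLAG reagents. This suits transient or stable overexpression of L3MBTL1 for immunoprecipitation, localisation and chromatin-association experiments. The associated publication characterises L3MBTL1 as a histone-methylation-dependent factor that locks chromatin into a compacted state, and the construct is consistent with studies of that function in human cells.
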