>Addgene plasmid #28231 | pCMV-Tag4/hL3MBTL1 | depositor partial sequence | sequence record 13357 | Author sequence
ATGAGGCGAAGAGAGGGCCATGGCACCGACTCCGAGATGGGTCAAGGACCCGTACGGGAGTCGCAATCCT
CAGACCCTCCCGCGCTCCAGTTCCGGATAAGCGAGTATAAGCCGCTGAACATGGCGGGAGTGGAGCAGCC
CCCGACCCCCGAGCTGCGGCAGGAAGGCGTGACCGAATACGAAGATGGCGGGGCCCCGGCGGGAGATGGC
GAGGCGGGCCCCCAACAGGCGGAGGACCACCCCCAGAATCCTCCAGAAGATCCCAATCAGGACCCCCCAG
AGGATGATAGCACCTGTCAGTGCCAGGCGTGCGGGCCTCACCAAGCCGCGGGTCCAGATCTTGGTTCCTC
TAATGATGGCTGCCCTCAGCTGTTCCAGGAGCGGTCAGTCATAGTGGAGAACTCCTCAGGCTCTACCAGC
GCTTCTGAGCTCCTCAAACCCATGAAGAAGAGGAAGCGCAGGGAATACCAGAGCCCATCAGAGGAGGAGT
CGGAGCCAGAGGCCATGGAGAAGCAAGAAGAAGGAAAGGACCCAGAGGGACAACCCACTGCTAGCACCCC
AGAGAGTGAGGAGTGGAGCAGCAGCCAGCCTGCAACAGGTGAGAAGAAGGAATGCTGGTCGTGGGAGTCC
TACCTAGAGGAGCAGAAGGCCATTACTGCTCCAGTCAGCCTCTTCCAGGACTCCCAGGCAGTCACTCACA
ACAAGAATGGCTTCAAACTGGGCATGAAGTTGGAAGGCATTGACCCTCAACACCCGTCCATGTACTTCAT
CCTCACCGTGGCTGAGGTATGTGGCTATCGCCTACGCCTGCACTTTGATGGGTATTCTGAGTGCCATGAC
TTCTGGGTCAATGCCAACTCCCCTGACATTCACCCTGCTGGCTGGTTCGAGAAGACGGGCCACAAGCTGC
AGCCTCCCAAAGGTTACAAGGAGGAGGAGTTCAGCTGGAGCCAGTACCTGCGCAGCACAAGAGCTCAGGC
TGCCCCCAAGCACCTGTTTGTGAGCCAGAGCCACAGTCCCCCACCCCTGGGCTTCCAGGTGGGCATGAAG
CTGGAGGCTGTTGACCGCATGAACCCGTCCCTTGTCTGCGTGGCCAGTGTGACCGATGTGGTGGACAGCC
GCTTCCTGGTGCACTTTGACAACTGGGATGATACTTATGACTACTGGTGTGATCCCAGCAGCCCCTACAT
CCACCCAGTGGGCTGGTGCCAGAAGCAAGGAAAGCCCCTCACCCCTCCACAAGACTACCCAGACCCTGAT
AACTTCTGTTGGGAGAAATATCTGGAAGAAACTGGGGCCTCTGCTGTCCCCACCTGGGCCTTCAAGGTGC
GACCCCCTCACAGCTTCCTGGTCAATATGAAGCTGGAGGCTGTGGACCGCAGGAACCCAGCCCTGATTCG
CGTGGCCAGCGTGGAGGATGTGGAGGACCATCGGATAAAGATCCACTTTGATGGCTGGAGTCATGGCTAT
GATTTCTGGATCGACGCTGACCACCCAGACATCCACCCTGCCGGCTGGTGCTCCAAGACAGGACATCCCC
TGCAGCCTCCTCTCGGACCCAGAGAGCCCAGCTCTGCCTCCCCTGGGGGCTGTCCCCCTCTCAGCTATAG
GAGCCTGCCCCACACTAGGACCTCCAAATACAGCTTTCACCACCGGAAGTGCCCCACTCCTGGTTGCGAC
GGCTCTGGCCATGTCACAGGCAAGTTCACAGCTCACCATTGCCTCTCAGGCTGCCCACTGGCTGAGAGGA
ACCAGAGCCGGCTGAAAGCGGAGCTGTCTGACTCGGAGGCCTCAGCCCGCAAGAAGAACCTCTCAGGCTT
CTCCCCAAGGAAGAAGCCTCGCCATCACGGCCGAATTGGACGCCCTCCGAAGTATCGAAAGATTCCGCAG
GAAGATTTCCAGACCCTCACGCCCGATGTCGTGCACCAGTCCCTCTTCATGTCAGCCCTGTCGGCCCACC
CTGACCGCTCACTCTCAGTGTGCTGGGAGCAGCACTGCAAGCTCCTGCCAGGAGTAGCGGGCATCTCAGC
CTCGACAGTCGCCAAGTGGACCATCGATGAGGTCTTCGGCTTTGTTCAGACCCTGACAGGTTGTGAGGAC
CAAGCACGCCTCTTCAAAGACGAGGCAAGAATAGTCAGAGTGACCCATGTATCTGGGAAGACTCTAGTCT
GGACTGTGGCCCAGCTTGGGGACCTTGTGTGCTCAGATCATCTTCAGGAAGGAAAAGGCATCCTGGAGAC
AGGAGTCCATTCACTCCTCTGCTCTCTACCCACTCATTTGCTTGCCAAACTTAGCTTTGCCAGTGATAGT
CAATATTAA
