>Addgene plasmid #28231 | pCMV-Tag4/hL3MBTL1 | addgene partial sequence | sequence record 32305 | 28231 with T7
CCGGGCCCTACTTATCGTCGTCATCCTTGTAATCCTCGAGATATTGACTATCACTGGCAAAGCTAAGTTT
GGCAAGCAAATGAGTGGGTAGAGAGCAGAGGAGTGAATGGACTCCTGTCTCCAGGATGCCTTTTCCTTCC
TGAAGATGATCTGAGCACACAAGGTCCCCAAGCTGGGCCACAGTCCAGACTAGAGTCTTCCCAGATACAT
GGGTCACTCTGACTATTCTTGCCTCGTCTTTGAAGAGGCGTGCTTGGTCCTCACAACCTGTCAGGGTCTG
AACAAAGCCGAAGACCTCATCGATGGTCCACTTGGCGACTGTCGAGGCTGAGATGCCCGCTACTCCTGGC
AGGAGCTTGCAGTGCTGCTCCCAGCACACTGAGAGTGAGCGGTCAGGGTGGGCCGACAGGGCTGACATGA
AGAGGGACTGGTGCACGACATCGGGCGTGAGGGTCTGGAAATCTTCCTGCGGAATCTTTCGATACTTCGG
AGGGCGTCCAATTCGGCCGTGATGGCGAGGCTTCTTCCTTGGGGAGAAGCCTGAGAGGTTCTTCTTGCGG
GCTGAGGCCTCCGAGTCAGACAGCTCCGCTTTCAGCCGGCTCTGGTTCCTCTCAGCCAGTGGGCAGCCTG
AGAGGCAATGGTGAGCTGTGAACTTGCCTGTGACATGGCCAGAGCCGTCGCAACCAGGAGTGGGGCACTT
CCGGTGGTGAAAGCTGTATTTGGAGGTCCTAGTGTGGGGCAGGCTCCTATAGCTGAGAGGGGGACAGCCC
CCAGGGGA
